>Addgene plasmid #33117 | ΔCT183-GFP | addgene partial sequence | sequence record 41131 | EGFP-N 5'-CGTCGCCGTCCAGCTCGACCAG-3'
GCTCCTCGCCCTTGCTCACCATGGTGGCGACCGGTCCGAAAGCTTGCACCCCATCTAGACCCACAAAGTG
AGAGGCTGGTATGCCAGCCAATCCATTTCCTGAAGCCTGTAGGCGTGATGAGTACCAACGTCGAAGCCTA
AGGGCCAGCAGCACAATGACAAAGGCCAGGAAGATGCAGGAGACCACAGCCACTGCCACCACCAGGTAGA
GTGTCAGGTCTGAATTTTGGGGGTTAGCAGGGGTATGGATGCTTTCCAGGTCCCCCAGGATGTCAGGAAT
GCTGTCAGCCACTGCTATGGTGAGCGTGACAGTGGCGGAGAGAGGAGGCTGGCCGTGGTCCTGCACGGCC
ACCACCAGGCTCTGCTTGAGAGCATCTCTGTCCAGCAGGGCCCGAGCAGTGCGTACCTCTCCTGTGTGCA
GCCCTACTGAGAAGAGCCCTGGCTCACTGGCCTTGAGCAGGCGGTAGGACAGCCAGGCGTTCTGTCCTGA
GTCTTTGTCTACTGCCACCACTTTGGTCACCAGGTATCCAGGATCTGCAGAGCGGGGTGCCAACTCAACC
CCTGTGGAACCGTCTACTGGGAGGGTCGGATACAGGATCTCAGGTGTGTTGTCATTCTGGTCCAGCACAA
ATAGGTTCAGTGTTGTGTTGCTGCTCAGTGGAGGGGTCCCACTGTCTCTAGCTGTTATTTGTAATTGCAG
GTCTCTAAACTGCTCATAGTCAAAGGAGCAAAGAGCATACAGGACACCAGTGTTGGAGTTGATGGAGATG
TAGGATGACAGTGGCAGCCCCTGAAGTGTGTCCTCAGCCAGTGAGTAAGTGACTTGTGCATTCTTGTCAG
TGTCTGGGTCCTGTGCTGT
