[The description below was written by a language model from this plasmid's Addgene catalogue record.]
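Description:
ΔCT183-GFP is a mammalian expression plasmid built on the Clontech pEGFP-N1 backbone (about 4.7 kb without insert). It is maintained as a high-copy plasmid in E. coli under kanamycin selection. No feature table accompanies the record, so other backbone elements such as the origin of replication or polyadenylation signal are not listed, and the restriction sites used for cloning are not recorded.

The insert is a truncated form of mouse protocadherin γA3 (Pcdh-γA3, gene Pcdhga3) driven by the CMV promoter, a strong constitutive promoter for transient expression in cultured mammalian cells. The coding region retains only amino acids 1–745. According to the record, this removes the last 183 residues of the variable cytoplasmic domain together with the entire constant domain shared among γ-protocadherins. The truncated protein is fused in frame at its C terminus to the EGFP supplied by the backbone, so its expression and subcellular distribution can be followed by fluorescence microscopy.

The associated publication concerns a segment of the variable cytoplasmic domain that is necessary for γ-protocadherin trafficking and tubulation in the endosome/lysosome pathway. This suggests the construct serves as a cytoplasmic deletion mutant for that kind of analysis. Its localisation and membrane-remodelling behaviour could be compared with full-length or differently truncated GFP-tagged Pcdh-γA3 to map which cytoplasmic sequences control intracellular targeting, although the record does not describe specific experiments.
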