Addgene plasmid #33117: ΔCT183-GFP
Depositing lab: Greg Phillips. Depositing organization: Icahn School of Medicine at Mount Sinai. Publication: A variable cytoplasmic domain segment is necessary for gamma-protocadherin trafficking and tubulation in the endosome/lysosome pathway. O'Leary R, Reilly J, Hanson HH, Kang S, Lou N, Phillips GR. Mol Biol Cell. 2011 Sep 14. 10.1091/mbc.E11-04-0283 PubMed 21917590.
Backbone
  Vector backbone: pEGFP-N1
  Backbone manufacturer: Clontech
  Backbone size w/o insert (bp): 4700
  Vector type: Mammalian Expression
Growth in bacteria
  Bacterial resistance: Kanamycin, 50 μg/mL
  Growth temperature: 37°C
  Growth strain: DH5alpha
  Copy number: High Copy
Gene/Insert
  Gene/Insert name: Pcdh-γA3 (alt name: protocadherin γA3)
  Species: M. musculus (mouse)
  Mutation: Deletion of the last 183 aa of the variable cytoplasmic domain along with the entire constant domain (contains amino acids 1-745 only)
  Entrez Gene: Pcdhga3
  Promoter: CMV
  Tag / fusion protein: EGFP (C terminal on backbone)
  Cloning method: Restriction Enzyme; 5′ cloning site None (unknown if destroyed); 3′ cloning site None (unknown if destroyed)
  Sequencing primers: 5′ CMV-Fwd; 3′ EGFP-N
Terms and licenses: Academic/Nonprofit Terms; Industry Terms: Not Available to Industry
How to cite: ΔCT183-GFP was a gift from Greg Phillips (Addgene plasmid # 33117 ; http://n2t.net/addgene:33117 ; RRID:Addgene_33117)
